Addgene plasmid #171129: pUC19-U6-LwaCas13acrRNA-BsmBIcassette (LTH151)
Purpose: LwaCas13a crRNA entry vector for pU6 expression (need to clone in spacer into BsmBI sites)
Depositing lab: Benjamin Kleinstiver. Depositing organization: Massachusetts General Hospital. Publication: Lack of Cas13a inhibition by anti-CRISPR proteins from Leptotrichia prophages. Johnson MC, Hille LT, Kleinstiver BP, Meeske AJ, Bondy-Denomy J. Mol Cell. 2022 Jun 2;82(11):2161-2166.e3. doi: 10.1016/j.molcel.2022.05.002. Epub 2022 May 26. PubMed 35623354.
Backbone
  Vector backbone: pUC19-U6 (derivative of BPK1520)
  Modifications to backbone: Cloned into BsmBI + HindIII digested BPK1520 (Addgene ID 65777)
  Vector type: Mammalian Expression, CRISPR
Growth in bacteria
  Bacterial resistance: Ampicillin, 100 μg/mL
  Growth temperature: 37°C
  Growth strain: DH5alpha
  Copy number: High Copy
Gene/Insert
  Gene/Insert name: U6 promoter entry plasmid for LwaCas13a crRNA cloning (alt name: LTH151)
  gRNA/shRNA sequence: entry plasmid
  Species: H. sapiens (human)
  Promoter: U6
  Cloning method: Restriction Enzyme; 5′ cloning site BsmBI (not destroyed); 3′ cloning site HindIII (not destroyed)
  Sequencing primers: 5′ os280 (5'-CAGGGTTATTGTCTCATGAGCGG-3')
Terms and licenses: Academic/Nonprofit Terms; Industry Terms: Not Available to Industry
Depositor comments: Please visit https://www.biorxiv.org/content/10.1101/2021.05.27.445852v1 for bioRxiv preprint.
How to cite: pUC19-U6-LwaCas13acrRNA-BsmBIcassette (LTH151) was a gift from Benjamin Kleinstiver (Addgene plasmid # 171129 ; http://n2t.net/addgene:171129 ; RRID:Addgene_171129)
