[The description below was written by a language model from this plasmid's Addgene catalogue record and pLannotate feature annotations shown in this document.]
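Description:
pUC19-U6-LwaCas13acrRNA-BsmBIcassette (LTH151) is a small (about 2.2 kb) pUC19-derived entry vector for expressing CRISPR RNAs for LwaCas13a, the RNA-targeting Cas13a effector, in mammalian cells. It was built by cloning the crRNA cassette into a BsmBI- and HindIII-digested parental U6 guide-expression plasmid (BPK1520), and both sites are recorded as retained. In bacteria it is maintained by a high-copy ColE1/pUC-type origin and selected through the β-lactamase gene (AmpR) driven by its native bla promoter, conferring ampicillin resistance. No mammalian selection marker or reporter appears in the feature table, consistent with use by transient transfection.

The payload is a human U6 promoter, an RNA polymerase III promoter suited to producing short, uncapped, non-polyadenylated transcripts such as guide RNAs. Downstream of it lies the LwaCas13a crRNA scaffold together with a BsmBI cassette; this region is not annotated by the automated feature caller, so its exact layout is not documented in the table. BsmBI is a type IIS enzyme that cuts outside its recognition site, so digestion removes the placeholder and leaves defined overhangs into which annealed oligonucleotides encoding a chosen spacer can be ligated. As supplied, the plasmid carries no targeting spacer and must be customised before use. The short attB1 fragment annotated at the start of the sequence is a partial match and is probably not a functional Gateway site. The Cas13a protein itself is not encoded here and must be supplied from a separate construct. The plasmid was deposited in connection with a study testing whether anti-CRISPR proteins from Leptotrichia prophages inhibit Cas13a.
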