Features (pLannotate 1.2.2; 5 found; start..end, strand, type, name):
      1..18      +  protein_bind   attB1 (fragment): mutant version of attB; recombination site for the Gateway® BP reaction BP Clonase™
     70..310     +  promoter       U6 promoter: RNA polymerase III promoter for human U6 snRNA
    479..1067    -  rep_origin     ori: high-copy-number ColE1/pMB1/pBR322/pUC origin of replication
   1238..2098    -  CDS            AmpR: β-lactamase; bla; confers resistance to ampicillin, carbenicillin, and related antibiotics
   2099..2203    -  promoter       AmpR promoter: bla
>Addgene plasmid #171129 | pUC19-U6-LwaCas13acrRNA-BsmBIcassette (LTH151) | addgene full sequence | sequence record 336795 | Addgene NGS Result
TGTACAAAAAAGCAGGCTTTAAAGGAACCAATTCAGTCGACTGGATCCGGTACCAAGGTCGGGCAGGAAG
AGGGCCTATTTCCCATGATTCCTTCATATTTGCATATACGATACAAGGCTGTTAGAGAGATAATTAGAAT
TAATTTGACTGTAAACACAAAGATATTAGTACAAAATACGTGACGTAGAAAGTAATAATTTCTTGGGTAG
TTTGCAGTTTTAAAATTATGTTTTAAAATGGACTATCATATGCTTACCGTAACTTGAAAGTATTTCGATT
TCTTGGCTTTATATATCTTGTGGAAAGGACGAAACACCGATTTAGACTACCCCAAAAACGAAGGGGACTA
AAACGGAGACGATTAATGCGTCTCCTTTTTTTAAGCTTGGGCCGCTCGAGGTACCTCTCTACATATGACA
TGTGAGCAAAAGGCCAGCAAAAGGCCAGGAACCGTAAAAAGGCCGCGTTGCTGGCGTTTTTCCATAGGCT
CCGCCCCCCTGACGAGCATCACAAAAATCGACGCTCAAGTCAGAGGTGGCGAAACCCGACAGGACTATAA
AGATACCAGGCGTTTCCCCCTGGAAGCTCCCTCGTGCGCTCTCCTGTTCCGACCCTGCCGCTTACCGGAT
ACCTGTCCGCCTTTCTCCCTTCGGGAAGCGTGGCGCTTTCTCATAGCTCACGCTGTAGGTATCTCAGTTC
GGTGTAGGTCGTTCGCTCCAAGCTGGGCTGTGTGCACGAACCCCCCGTTCAGCCCGACCGCTGCGCCTTA
TCCGGTAACTATCGTCTTGAGTCCAACCCGGTAAGACACGACTTATCGCCACTGGCAGCAGCCACTGGTA
ACAGGATTAGCAGAGCGAGGTATGTAGGCGGTGCTACAGAGTTCTTGAAGTGGTGGCCTAACTACGGCTA
CACTAGAAGAACAGTATTTGGTATCTGCGCTCTGCTGAAGCCAGTTACCTTCGGAAAAAGAGTTGGTAGC
TCTTGATCCGGCAAACAAACCACCGCTGGTAGCGGTGGTTTTTTTGTTTGCAAGCAGCAGATTACGCGCA
GAAAAAAAGGATCTCAAGAAGATCCTTTGATCTTTTCTACGGGGTCTGACGCTCAGTGGAACGAAAACTC
ACGTTAAGGGATTTTGGTCATGAGATTATCAAAAAGGATCTTCACCTAGATCCTTTTAAATTAAAAATGA
AGTTTTAAATCAATCTAAAGTATATATGAGTAAACTTGGTCTGACAGTTACCAATGCTTAATCAGTGAGG
CACCTATCTCAGCGATCTGTCTATTTCGTTCATCCATAGTTGCCTGACTCCCCGTCGTGTAGATAACTAC
GATACGGGAGGGCTTACCATCTGGCCCCAGTGCTGCAATGATACCGCGAGACCCACGCTCACCGGCTCCA
GATTTATCAGCAATAAACCAGCCAGCCGGAAGGGCCGAGCGCAGAAGTGGTCCTGCAACTTTATCCGCCT
CCATCCAGTCTATTAATTGTTGCCGGGAAGCTAGAGTAAGTAGTTCGCCAGTTAATAGTTTGCGCAACGT
TGTTGCCATTGCTACAGGCATCGTGGTGTCACGCTCGTCGTTTGGTATGGCTTCATTCAGCTCCGGTTCC
CAACGATCAAGGCGAGTTACATGATCCCCCATGTTGTGCAAAAAAGCGGTTAGCTCCTTCGGTCCTCCGA
TCGTTGTCAGAAGTAAGTTGGCCGCAGTGTTATCACTCATGGTTATGGCAGCACTGCATAATTCTCTTAC
TGTCATGCCATCCGTAAGATGCTTTTCTGTGACTGGTGAGTACTCAACCAAGTCATTCTGAGAATAGTGT
ATGCGGCGACCGAGTTGCTCTTGCCCGGCGTCAATACGGGATAATACCGCGCCACATAGCAGAACTTTAA
AAGTGCTCATCATTGGAAAACGTTCTTCGGGGCGAAAACTCTCAAGGATCTTACCGCTGTTGAGATCCAG
TTCGATGTAACCCACTCGTGCACCCAACTGATCTTCAGCATCTTTTACTTTCACCAGCGTTTCTGGGTGA
GCAAAAACAGGAAGGCAAAATGCCGCAAAAAAGGGAATAAGGGCGACACGGAAATGTTGAATACTCATAC
TCTTCCTTTTTCAATATTATTGAAGCATTTATCAGGGTTATTGTCTCATGAGCGGATACATATTTGAATG
TATTTAGAAAAATAAACAAATAGGGGTTCCGCGCACATTTCCCCGAAAAGTGCCACCTGACGTCGCTAGC
